Addgene plasmid #70668: pcDNA3.1 E2F1 HA(Δ2-126) (HindIII- BamHI- EcoRI)
Purpose: Human mutant of E2F1 lacking amino acids 2 to 126
Depositing lab: Maria Alvarado-Kristensson. Publication: Nuclear localization of gamma-tubulin affects E2F transcriptional activity and S-phase progression. Hoog G, Zarrizi R, von Stedingk K, Jonsson K, Alvarado-Kristensson M. FASEB J. 2011 Nov;25(11):3815-27. doi: 10.1096/fj.11-187484. Epub 2011 Jul 25. PubMed 21788450.
Backbone
  Vector backbone: pcDNA3.1
  Vector type: Mammalian Expression
  Selectable markers: Neomycin (select with G418)
Growth in bacteria
  Bacterial resistance: Ampicillin, 100 μg/mL
  Growth temperature: 37°C
  Growth strain: DH5alpha
  Copy number: Unknown
Gene/Insert
  Gene/Insert name: E2F1 lacking residues 2 to 126 (alt name: RBP3; E2F-1; RBAP1; RBBP3)
  Species: H. sapiens (human)
  Insert size (bp): 993
  Mutation: lacks amino acids 2-126
  GenBank ID: NM_005225
  Entrez Gene: E2F1 (a.k.a. E2F-1, RBAP1, RBBP3, RBP3)
  Promoter: cmv
  Tag / fusion protein: HA (C terminal on insert)
  Cloning method: Restriction Enzyme; 5′ cloning site HindIII BamHI (not destroyed); 3′ cloning site BamHI EcoRI (not destroyed)
  Sequencing primers: 5′ 5’-TAA TAC GAC TCA CTA TAG GG-3’; 3′ 5’-TAGAAGGCACAGTCGAGG-3’
Resource information
  A portion of this plasmid was derived from a plasmid made by: I did sub clone the E2F1 mutant from the E2F1 gene provided to me by Dr. Joseph R. Nevins
Terms and licenses: Academic/Nonprofit Terms; Industry Terms: Not Available to Industry
How to cite: pcDNA3.1 E2F1 HA(Δ2-126) (HindIII- BamHI- EcoRI) was a gift from Maria Alvarado-Kristensson (Addgene plasmid # 70668 ; http://n2t.net/addgene:70668 ; RRID:Addgene_70668)
