[The description below was written by a language model from this plasmid's Addgene catalogue record.]
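Description:
pcDNA3.1 E2F1 HA(Δ2-126) (HindIII-BamHI-EcoRI) is a mammalian expression plasmid built on the pcDNA3.1 backbone that encodes an N-terminally truncated form of the human transcription factor E2F1. It is propagated in E. coli under ampicillin selection. It also carries a neomycin resistance marker, so transfected mammalian cells can be selected with G418 when stable expression is wanted. The copy number is recorded as unknown, and no feature table accompanies the entry, so backbone elements such as the replication origin and polyadenylation signal are not itemised here.

The insert is a 993 bp fragment of human E2F1 (also known as RBP3, RBAP1 or RBBP3) that lacks amino acids 2 to 126. The initiator methionine is therefore joined directly to the remainder of the protein. An HA epitope tag is fused to the C terminus, which allows the mutant to be detected or immunoprecipitated with anti-HA antibodies and distinguished from endogenous E2F1. Transcription is driven by the CMV promoter, a strong constitutive promoter suited to transient overexpression in many mammalian cell lines. The fragment was inserted by restriction cloning using HindIII, BamHI and EcoRI sites, all of which remain intact, so the coding region can be excised or moved to another vector. It was subcloned from an E2F1 gene obtained from another laboratory.

The record gives the purpose only as a human E2F1 mutant lacking these residues. The associated study concerns the effect of nuclear gamma-tubulin on E2F transcriptional activity and S-phase progression, which suggests use as a deletion mutant for testing the contribution of the E2F1 N-terminal region.
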