>Addgene plasmid #70668 | pcDNA3.1 E2F1 HA(Δ2-126) (HindIII- BamHI- EcoRI) | depositor partial sequence | sequence record 126367 | Insert
AAGCTTACCATGCGCTATGAGACCTCACTGAATCTGACCACCAAGCGCTTCCTGGAGCTGCTGAGCCACT
CGGCTGACGGTGTCGTCGACCTGAACTGGGCTGCCGAGGTGCTGAAGGTGCAGAAGCGGCGCATCTATGA
CATCACCAACGTCCTTGAGGGCATCCAGCTCATTGCCAAGAAGTCCAAGAACCACATCCAGTGGCTGGGC
AGCCACACCACAGTGGGCGTCGGCGGACGGCTTGAGGGGTTGACCCAGGACCTCCGACAGCTGCAGGAGA
GCGAGCAGCAGCTGGACCACCTGATGAATATCTGTACTACGCAGCTGCGCCTGCTCTCCGAGGACACTGA
CAGCCAGCGCCTGGCCTACGTGACGTGTCAGGACCTTCGTAGCATTGCAGACCCTGCAGAGCAGATGGTT
ATGGTGATCAAAGCCCCTCCTGAGACCCAGCTCCAAGCCGTGGACTCTTCGGAGAACTTTCAGATCTCCC
TTAAGAGCAAACAAGGCCCGATCGATGTTTTCCTGTGCCCTGAGGAGACCGTAGGTGGGATCAGCCCTGG
GAAGACCCCATCCCAGGAGGTCACTTCTGAGGAGGAGAACAGGGCCACTGACTCTGCCACCATAGTGTCA
CCACCACCATCATCTCCCCCCTCATCCCTCACCACAGATCCCAGCCAGTCTCTACTCAGCCTGGAGCAAG
AACCGCTGTTGTCCCGGATGGGCAGCCTGCGGGCTCCCGTGGACGAGGACCGCCTGTCCCCGCTGGTGGC
GGCCGACTCGCTCCTGGAGCATGTGCGGGAGGACTTCTCCGGCCTCCTCCCTGAGGAGTTCATCAGCCTT
TCCCCACCCCACGAGGCCCTCGACTACCACTTCGGCCTCGAGGAGGGCGAGGGCATCAGAGACCTCTTCG
ACTGTGACTTTGGGGACCTCACCCCCCTGGATTTCGGATCCATGTACCCGTACGATGTCCCGGATTACGC
GTGAGAATTC
