>Addgene plasmid #70668 | pcDNA3.1 E2F1 HA(Δ2-126) (HindIII- BamHI- EcoRI) | addgene partial sequence | sequence record 128814 | CMV-F 5'-CGCAAATGGGCGGTAGGCGTG-3'
ACTAGAGAACCCACTGCTTACTGGCTTATCGAAATTAATACGACTCACTATAGGGAGACCCAAGCTTACC
ATGCGCTATGAGACCTCACTGAATCTGACCACCAAGCGCTTCCTGGAGCTGCTGAGCCACTCGGCTGACG
GTGTCGTCGACCTGAACTGGGCTGCCGAGGTGCTGAAGGTGCAGAAGCGGCGCATCTATGACATCACCAA
CGTCCTTGAGGGCATCCAGCTCATTGCCAAGAAGTCCAAGAACCACATCCAGTGGCTGGGCAGCCACACC
ACAGTGGGCGTCGGCGGACGGCTTGAGGGGTTGACCCAGGACCTCCGACAGCTGCAGGAGAGCGAGCAGC
AGCTGGACCACCTGATGAATATCTGTACTACGCAGCTGCGCCTGCTCTCCGAGGACACTGACAGCCAGCG
CCTGGCCTACGTGACGTGTCAGGACCTTCGTAGCATTGCAGACCCTGCAGAGCAGATGGTTATGGTGATC
AAAGCCCCTCCTGAGACCCAGCTCCAAGCCGTGGACTCTTCGGAGAACTTTCAGATCTCCCTTAAGAGCA
AACAAGGCCCGATCGATGTTTTCCTGTGCCCTGAGGAGACCGTAGGTGGGATCAGCCCTGGGAAGACCCC
ATCCCAGGAGGTCACTTCTGAGGAGGAGAACAGGGCCACTGACTCTGCCACCATAGTGTCACCACCACCA
TCATCTCCCCCCTCATCCCTCACCACAGATCCCAGCCAGTCTCTACTCAGCCTGGAGCAAGAACCGCTGT
TGTCCCGGATGG
