>Addgene plasmid #70668 | pcDNA3.1 E2F1 HA(Δ2-126) (HindIII- BamHI- EcoRI) | addgene partial sequence | sequence record 129537 | BGH-rev 5'-TAGAAGGCACAGTCGAGG-3'
AATAGGGCCCTCTAGATGCATGCTCGAGCGGCCGCCAGTGTGATGGATATCTGCAGAATTCTCACGCGTA
ATCCGGGACATCGTACGGGTACATGGATCCGAAATCCAGGGGGGTGAGGTCCCCAAAGTCACAGTCGAAG
AGGTCTCTGATGCCCTCGCCCTCCTCGAGGCCGAAGTGGTAGTCGAGGGCCTCGTGGGGTGGGGAAAGGC
TGATGAACTCCTCAGGGAGGAGGCCGGAGAAGTCCTCCCGCACATGCTCCAGGAGCGAGTCGGCCGCCAC
CAGCGGGGACAGGCGGTCCTCGTCCACGGGAGCCCGCAGGCTGCCCATCCGGGACAACAGCGGTTCTTGC
TCCAGGCTGAGTAGAGACTGGCTGGGATCTGTGGTGAGGGATGAGGGGGGAGATGATGGTGGTGGTGACA
CTATGGTGGCAGAGTCAGTGGCCCTGTTCTCCTCCTCAGAAGTGACCTCCTGGGATGGGGTCTTCCCAGG
GCTGATCCCACCTACGGTCTCCTCAGGGCACAGGAAAACATCGATCGGGCCTTGTTTGCTCTTAAGGGAG
ATCTGAAAGTTCTCCGAAGAGTCCACGGCTTGGAGCTGGGTCTCAGGAGGGGCTTTGATCACCATAACCA
TCTGCTCTGCAGGGTCTGCAATGCTACGAAGGTCCTGACACGTCACGTAGGCCAGGCGCTGGCTGTCAGT
GTCCTCGGAGAGCAGGCGCAGCTGCGTAGTACAGATATTCATCAGGTGGTCCAGCTGCTGCTCGCTCTCC
TGCAGCTGTCGGAGGTCCTGG
